>Addgene plasmid #111953 | Hsh155 K740R | addgene full sequence | sequence record 213595 | Addgene NGS Result
GTAAAACGACGGCCAGTGAGCGCGCGTAATACGACTCACTATAGGGCGAATTGGGTACCGGGCCCCCCCC
TCGAGCATGTACTTTCCGCCTAACTACCATCACCTGTCTTTATTTATTCCGCTGACAGATATGCACAACC
AATTATCGTCTCTTGAAAGCTTTTTAGACGTGATTGCTGTTATTTGGCACGTTGTTAGTATTTAAGCTTA
TTCGGGTTTGCATTGATATTTGCCCGAGCAGAAATCTCCTTCTCGATGAGTTAGAACTGAAACATCTCTT
CAATTACTTATACATAATAAACATAGAAAGCCAGGACCTGTCATCATGAGTCATCCGATTCAATTTGTAA
ACGCTAATAATAGCGATAAGAGCCACCAATTAGGCGGTCAATATTCTATTCCTCAGGATTTGAGGGAAAA
CCTGCAGAAAGAAGCTGCACGTATTGGTGAGAACGAAAAAGATGTGCTACAGGAAAAAATGGAAACTAGG
ACAGTGCAAAATCGAGAGGATTCATACCACAAAAGAAGGTTTGATATGAAGTTTGAGCCGGATTCCGATA
CACAAACTGTTACGTCTTCAGAAAATACCCAAGACGCTGTCGTGCCAAGGAAAAGAAAATCTCGTTGGGA
TGTAAAAGGGTACGAGCCACCTGATGAATCTTCAACAGCGGTCAAAGAAAACTCTGATAGTGCTTTGGTT
AATGTAGAAGGAATCCATGATTTGATGTTTTTTAAACCTTCTGACCATAAATATTTCGCCGACGTTATAT
CCAAAAAACCCATAGATGAGTTAAATAAGGATGAAAAGAAAGAAAGAACCCTGTCGATGTTACTTCTGAA
AATAAAAAATGGCAATACAGCGAGTAGGAGGACTTCTATGCGGATTTTAACCGATAAAGCTGTTACATTT
GGTCCAGAAATGATATTTAACCGCTTATTGCCCATATTACTAGACAGAAGTTTGGAAGACCAGGAAAGAC
ATCTAATGATCAAGACCATAGATCGCGTCCTTTACCAGCTAGGAGATTTAACAAAACCTTACGTTCACAA
AATACTTGTAGTAGCTGCCCCATTGCTAATAGATGAAGATCCAATGGTTCGTTCAACAGGCCAGGAGATA
ATCACCAATCTGTCTACAGTCGCTGGCCTAAAAACCATTCTAACAGTAATGAGACCTGATATTGAGAATG
AGGATGAGTATGTTAGAAATGTAACTTCAAGAGCGGCGGCTGTGGTGGCAAAAGCCCTTGGTGTTAATCA
ATTGCTTCCTTTCATCAATGCAGCATGCCACTCACGGAAGTCTTGGAAAGCAAGGCATACTGGCATAAAA
ATTGTGCAGCAAATAGGTATACTTTTGGGAATAGGTGTCTTGAATCATCTTACTGGGCTGATGAGTTGTA
TCAAAGACTGCCTAATGGATGATCACGTTCCGGTGCGAATTGTTACAGCACATACTTTATCAACACTAGC
AGAAAATTCTTATCCATATGGTATCGAAGTTTTCAACGTTGTACTGGAGCCATTATGGAAGGGTATAAGA
AGTCATCGTGGTAAAGTGCTATCTTCTTTTTTAAAAGCTGTTGGATCTATGATCCCATTGATGGACCCAG
AGTATGCCGGTTATTATACCACAGAAGCAATGAGAATAATTAGACGTGAATTCGACTCTCCCGATGATGA
AATGAAAAAGACCATTCTTTTAGTATTACAAAAATGTAGCGCTGTAGAATCCATAACGCCAAAATTTCTG
AGAGAAGAAATCGCGCCAGAATTCTTTCAAAAATTTTGGGTCAGACGAGTGGCATTGGATAGACCATTAA
ACAAAGTTGTTACATATACTACTGTTACATTAGCAAAGAAATTAGGTTGTTCTTATACCATTGATAAATT
ATTAACACCATTGAGAGATGAAGCTGAGCCGTTCAGAACAATGGCTGTCCATGCTGTTACTAGAACAGTA
AACTTATTAGGGACAGCAGATTTAGATGAGAGATTAGAAACGAGGCTTATTGATGCGCTCTTGATAGCAT
TTCAAGAACAAACAAATAGTGATTCTATAATCTTTAAAGGGTTTGGGGCAGTGACGGTGTCACTTGACAT
CCGTATGAAACCGTTTTTAGCACCCATTGTGAGTACGATTTTAAATCATTTAAAGCATAAAACTCCCTTG
GTTCGTCAACATGCAGCAGATCTATGTGCCATACTAATACCAGTCATCAAGAACTGTCACGAATTCGAAA
TGTTGAATAAATTGAACATTATATTGTATGAATCCTTAGGCGAAGTATATCCAGAGGTATTAGGTTCTAT
AATCAACGCTATGTACTGTATTACTAGCGTAATGGATTTGGATAAACTACAACCTCCTATTAATCAAATT
TTACCAACCTTAACTCCAATTTTAAGAAACAAGCATAGAAAAGTCGAAGTAAACACTATCAAATTTGTTG
GACTTATTGGTAAATTAGCACCTACCTATGCACCTCCTAAAGAATGGATGAGAATATGTTTTGAACTATT
AGAACTTTTGAAAAGTACAAATAGAGAAATAAGAAGATCAGCAAATGCCACGTTTGGATTCATTGCTGAA
GCAATTGGACCTCACGATGTTCTTGTTGCGTTATTGAACAATTTAAAGGTTCAAGAACGTCAGTTACGTG
TATGCACGGCTGTTGCTATCGGTATCGTTGCTAAAGTGTGTGGTCCTTACAACGTGCTGCCAGTAATCAT
GAATGAATACACAACACCAGAGACTAATGTTCAAAACGGTGTTCTCAAGGCCATGTCATTCATGTTTGAG
TACATTGGTAACATGTCTAAGGATTACATATACTTCATAACACCATTATTAGAAGATGCACTCACCGATA
GGGATTTAGTTCATCGTCAGACAGCGTCGAACGTAATAACCCACTTAGCTTTAAACTGTTCAGGTACAGG
TCACGAAGATGCCTTCATTCATTTAATGAATCTTCTAATACCCAATATTTTTGAAACTTCACCACATGCT
ATTATGCGTATTTTAGAAGGTTTGGAGGCACTGAGTCAAGCTCTTGGCCCTGGACTATTCATGAACTACA
TATGGGCAGGATTGTTCCATCCAGCGAAGAATGTAAGGAAAGCATTTTGGAGGGTGTATAATAACATGTA
CGTAATGTACCAGGACGCCATGGTACCTTTTTACCCCGTTACACCAGACAACAATGAAGAATATATAGAA
GAACTGGATTTAGTTCTGTGAATATATATAGAGCATATAAATAACCACAACTTGTAAGAATATTTTACTT
GACACACCTATATCATCACGTCACGATGCCTTCATAGATTATGATGAAATATAAACAGAACCTGCTATTG
GAAAAAAAAGGGCAGGAAAAAATTTTGTGAAAGTGAGTAAAAGAAAGATGAAGAGCGAGACATGGATAAT
AAGAAATAGATGTCACTAATGGACAATTGGAAGACTGATATGGAAAGTTACGATGAAGGAGGAGCTCCAG
CTTTTGTTCCCTTTAGTGAGGGTTAATTGCGCGCTTGGCGTAATCATGGTCATAGCTGTTTCCTGTGTGA
AATTGTTATCCGCTCACAATTCCACACAACATACGAGCCGGAAGCATAAAGTGTAAAGCCTGGGGTGCCT
AATGAGTGAGCTAACTCACATTAATTGCGTTGCGCTCACTGCCCGCTTTCCAGTCGGGAAACCTGTCGTG
CCAGCTGCATTAATGAATCGGCCAACGCGCGGGGAGAGGCGGTTTGCGTATTGGGCGCTCTTCCGCTTCC
TCGCTCACTGACTCGCTGCGCTCGGTCGTTCGGCTGCGGCGAGCGGTATCAGCTCACTCAAAGGCGGTAA
TACGGTTATCCACAGAATCAGGGGATAACGCAGGAAAGAACATGTGAGCAAAAGGCCAGCAAAAGGCCAG
GAACCGTAAAAAGGCCGCGTTGCTGGCGTTTTTCCATAGGCTCCGCCCCCCTGACGAGCATCACAAAAAT
CGACGCTCAAGTCAGAGGTGGCGAAACCCGACAGGACTATAAAGATACCAGGCGTTTCCCCCTGGAAGCT
CCCTCGTGCGCTCTCCTGTTCCGACCCTGCCGCTTACCGGATACCTGTCCGCCTTTCTCCCTTCGGGAAG
CGTGGCGCTTTCTCATAGCTCACGCTGTAGGTATCTCAGTTCGGTGTAGGTCGTTCGCTCCAAGCTGGGC
TGTGTGCACGAACCCCCCGTTCAGCCCGACCGCTGCGCCTTATCCGGTAACTATCGTCTTGAGTCCAACC
CGGTAAGACACGACTTATCGCCACTGGCAGCAGCCACTGGTAACAGGATTAGCAGAGCGAGGTATGTAGG
CGGTGCTACAGAGTTCTTGAAGTGGTGGCCTAACTACGGCTACACTAGAAGAACAGTATTTGGTATCTGC
GCTCTGCTGAAGCCAGTTACCTTCGGAAAAAGAGTTGGTAGCTCTTGATCCGGCAAACAAACCACCGCTG
GTAGCGGTGGTTTTTTTGTTTGCAAGCAGCAGATTACGCGCAGAAAAAAAGGATCTCAAGAAGATCCTTT
GATCTTTTCTACGGGGTCTGACGCTCAGTGGAACGAAAACTCACGTTAAGGGATTTTGGTCATGAGATTA
TCAAAAAGGATCTTCACCTAGATCCTTTTAAATTAAAAATGAAGTTTTAAATCAATCTAAAGTATATATG
AGTAAACTTGGTCTGACAGTTACCAATGCTTAATCAGTGAGGCACCTATCTCAGCGATCTGTCTATTTCG
TTCATCCATAGTTGCCTGACTCCCCGTCGTGTAGATAACTACGATACGGGAGGGCTTACCATCTGGCCCC
AGTGCTGCAATGATACCGCGAGACCCACGCTCACCGGCTCCAGATTTATCAGCAATAAACCAGCCAGCCG
GAAGGGCCGAGCGCAGAAGTGGTCCTGCAACTTTATCCGCCTCCATCCAGTCTATTAATTGTTGCCGGGA
AGCTAGAGTAAGTAGTTCGCCAGTTAATAGTTTGCGCAACGTTGTTGCCATTGCTACAGGCATCGTGGTG
TCACGCTCGTCGTTTGGTATGGCTTCATTCAGCTCCGGTTCCCAACGATCAAGGCGAGTTACATGATCCC
CCATGTTGTGCAAAAAAGCGGTTAGCTCCTTCGGTCCTCCGATCGTTGTCAGAAGTAAGTTGGCCGCAGT
GTTATCACTCATGGTTATGGCAGCACTGCATAATTCTCTTACTGTCATGCCATCCGTAAGATGCTTTTCT
GTGACTGGTGAGTACTCAACCAAGTCATTCTGAGAATAGTGTATGCGGCGACCGAGTTGCTCTTGCCCGG
CGTCAATACGGGATAATACCGCGCCACATAGCAGAACTTTAAAAGTGCTCATCATTGGAAAACGTTCTTC
GGGGCGAAAACTCTCAAGGATCTTACCGCTGTTGAGATCCAGTTCGATGTAACCCACTCGTGCACCCAAC
TGATCTTCAGCATCTTTTACTTTCACCAGCGTTTCTGGGTGAGCAAAAACAGGAAGGCAAAATGCCGCAA
AAAAGGGAATAAGGGCGACACGGAAATGTTGAATACTCATACTCTTCCTTTTTCAATATTATTGAAGCAT
TTATCAGGGTTATTGTCTCATGAGCGGATACATATTTGAATGTATTTAGAAAAATAAACAAATAGGGGTT
CCGCGCACATTTCCCCGAAAAGTGCCACCTGGGTCCTTTTCATCACGTGCTATAAAAATAATTATAATTT
AAATTTTTTAATATAAATATATAAATTAAAAATAGAAAGTAAAAAAAGAAATTAAAGAAAAAATAGTTTT
TGTTTTCCGAAGATGTAAAAGACTCTAGGGGGATCGCCAACAAATACTACCTTTTATCTTGCTCTTCCTG
CTCTCAGGTATTAATGCCGAATTGTTTCATCTTGTCTGTGTAGAAGACCACACACGAAAATCCTGTGATT
TTACATTTTACTTATCGTTAATCGAATGTATATCTATTTAATCTGCTTTTCTTGTCTAATAAATATATAT
GTAAAGTACGCTTTTTGTTGAAATTTTTTAAACCTTTGTTTATTTTTTTTTCTTCATTCCGTAACTCTTC
TACCTTCTTTATTTACTTTCTAAAATCCAAATACAAAACATAAAAATAAATAAACACAGAGTAAATTCCC
AAATTATTCCATCATTAAAAGATACGAGGCGCGTGTAAGTTACAGGCAAGCGATCCGTCTAAGAAACCAT
TATTATCATGACATTAACCTATAAAAATAGGCGTATCACGAGGCCCTTTCGTCTCGCGCGTTTCGGTGAT
GACGGTGAAAACCTCTGACACATGCAGCTCCCGGAGACGGTCACAGCTTGTCTGTAAGCGGATGCCGGGA
GCAGACAAGCCCGTCAGGGCGCGTCAGCGGGTGTTGGCGGGTGTCGGGGCTGGCTTAACTATGCGGCATC
AGAGCAGATTGTACTGAGAGTGCACCATAGATCACGACATTACTATATATATAATATAGGAAGCATTTAA
TAGAACAGCATCGTAATATATGTGTACTTTGCAGTTATGACGCCAGATGGCAGTAGTGGAAGATATTCTT
TATTGAAAAATAGCTTGTCACCTTACGTACAATCTTGATCCGGAGCTTTTCTTTTTTTGCCGATTAAGAA
TTAATTCGGTCGAAAAAAGAAAAGGAGAGGGCCAAGAGGGAGGGCATTGGTGACTATTGAGCACGTGAGT
ATACGTGATTAAGCACACAAAGGCAGCTTGGAGTATGTCTGTTATTAATTTCACAGGTAGTTCTGGTCCA
TTGGTGAAAGTTTGCGGCTTGCAGAGCACAGAGGCCGCAGAATGTGCTCTAGATTCCGATGCTGACTTGC
TGGGTATTATATGTGTGCCCAATAGAAAGAGAACAATTGACCCGGTTATTGCAAGGAAAATTTCAAGTCT
TGTAAAAGCATATAAAAATAGTTCAGGCACTCCGAAATACTTGGTTGGCGTGTTTCGTAATCAACCTAAG
GAGGATGTTTTGGCTCTGGTCAATGATTACGGCATTGATATCGTCCAACTGCATGGAGATGAGTCGTGGC
AAGAATACCAAGAGTTCCTCGGTTTGCCAGTTATTAAAAGACTCGTATTTCCAAAAGACTGCAACATACT
ACTCAGTGCAGCTTCACAGAAACCTCATTCGTTTATTCCCTTGTTTGATTCAGAAGCAGGTGGGACAGGT
GAACTTTTGGATTGGAACTCGATTTCTGACTGGGTTGGAAGGCAAGAGAGCCCCGAAAGCTTACATTTTA
TGTTAGCTGGTGGACTGACGCCAGAAAATGTTGGTGATGCGCTTAGATTAAATGGCGTTATTGGTGTTGA
TGTAAGCGGAGGTGTGGAGACAAATGGTGTAAAAGACTCTAACAAAATAGCAAATTTCGTCAAAAATGCT
AAGAAATAGGTTATTACTGAGTAGTATTTATTTAAGTATTGTTTGTGCACTTGCCGATCTATGCGGTGTG
AAATACCGCACAGATGCGTAAGGAGAAAATACCGCATCAGGAAATTGTAAGCGTTAATATTTTGTTAAAA
TTCGCGTTAAATTTTTGTTAAATCAGCTCATTTTTTAACCAATAGGCCGAAATCGGCAAAATCCCTTATA
AATCAAAAGAATAGACCGAGATAGGGT
[37 nt withheld, positions 7658-7694]
AAAGAACGTGGACTCCAACGTCAAAGG
[49 nt withheld, positions 7722-7770]
T
[91 nt withheld, positions 7772-7862]
G
[124 nt withheld, positions 7864-7987]
CCATTCGCCATTCAGGCTGCGCAACTGTTGGGAAGGGCGATCGGTGCGGGCCTCTTCGCTATTACGCCAG
CTGGCGAAAGGGGGATGTGCTGCAAGGCGATTAAGTTGGGTAACGCCAGGGTTTTCCCAGTCACGACGTT
Features (pLannotate 1.2.2; 19 found; start..end, strand, type, name):
     27..45      +  promoter       T7 promoter: promoter for bacteriophage T7 RNA polymerase
    326..3238    +  CDS            HSH155: SF3B1_YEAST - Experimental evidence at protein level: Swiss-Prot protein existence level 1. Contacts pre-mRNA on both sides of the branch site early in spliceosome assembly. From Saccharomyces cerevisiae (strain ATCC 204508 / S288c) (Baker's yeast).
   3440..3493    +  CDS            ABZ2 (fragment): PABC_YEAST - Experimental evidence at protein level: Swiss-Prot protein existence level 1. Converts 4-amino-4-deoxychorismate into 4-aminobenzoate (PABA) and pyruvate. From Saccharomyces cerevisiae (strain ATCC 204508 / S288c) (Baker's yeast).
   3510..3528    -  promoter       T3 promoter: promoter for bacteriophage T3 RNA polymerase
   3573..3589    -  protein_bind   lac operator: The lac repressor binds to the lac operator to inhibit transcription in E. coli. This inhibition can be relieved by adding lactose or isopropyl-β-D-thiogalactopyranoside (IPTG). lac repressor encoded by lacI
   3597..3627    -  promoter       lac promoter: promoter for the E. coli lac operon
   3642..3663    -  protein_bind   CAP binding site: CAP binding activates transcription in the presence of cAMP. E. coli catabolite activator protein
   3676..3768    -  CDS            lacI (fragment): lac repressor; lacI; The lac repressor binds to the lac operator to inhibit transcription in E. coli. This inhibition can be relieved by adding lactose or isopropyl-β-D-thiogalactopyranoside (IPTG).
   3951..4539    -  rep_origin     ori: high-copy-number ColE1/pMB1/pBR322/pUC origin of replication
   4710..5570    -  CDS            AmpR: β-lactamase; bla; confers resistance to ampicillin, carbenicillin, and related antibiotics
   5571..5675    -  promoter       AmpR promoter: bla
   5712..6215    +  misc_feature   CEN/ARS: S. cerevisiae CEN6 centromere fused to an autonomously replicating sequence
   6283..6318    +  CDS            rop (fragment): Rop protein, which maintains plasmids at low copy number; rop
   6420..6469    +  misc_feature   bom (fragment): basis of mobility region from pBR322
   6607..6754    +  promoter       TRP1 promoter: S. cerevisiae TRP1
   6755..7429    +  CDS            TRP1: phosphoribosylanthranilate isomerase, required for tryptophan biosynthesis; S. cerevisiae TRP1; yeast auxotrophic marker
   7480..7531    +  misc_feature   bom (fragment): basis of mobility region from pBR322
   7559..7987    -  rep_origin     f1 ori (sequence partly withheld): f1 bacteriophage origin of replication; arrow indicates direction of (+) strand synthesis
   7991..19      -  CDS            lacZα (fragment) (across the origin): LacZα fragment of β-galactosidase; lacZ fragment
