[The description below was written by a language model from this plasmid's Addgene catalogue record and pLannotate feature annotations shown in this document.]
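Description:
Hsh155 K740R is a yeast–E. coli shuttle plasmid built on the pRS414 backbone, carrying the Saccharomyces cerevisiae HSH155 gene with a lysine-to-arginine substitution at position 740. HSH155 encodes the yeast counterpart of SF3b1, a spliceosome component that contacts pre-mRNA on both sides of the branch site early in spliceosome assembly. The roughly 3.3 kb insert includes the full coding sequence together with surrounding genomic sequence; the annotation shows about 300 bp upstream of the open reading frame and downstream sequence that extends into a small fragment of the neighbouring ABZ2 gene. No heterologous yeast promoter is annotated, so expression presumably relies on the native flanking regulatory regions, although the record does not define these explicitly. The insert sits in the cloning region between the T7 and T3 phage promoters, interrupting the lacZα fragment, with residual lac promoter/operator elements nearby.

In yeast the plasmid is maintained through a CEN6/ARS element, which gives stable, low-copy centromeric segregation, and is selected through the TRP1 auxotrophic marker driven by its own promoter. In E. coli it replicates from a high-copy ColE1/pUC-type origin with ampicillin resistance from β-lactamase, and an f1 origin allows single-stranded DNA production. The stated use is plasmid shuffling: the TRP1-marked mutant allele is introduced into an HSH155 deletion strain so that the K740R variant can become the sole source of the protein. This allows its effects on viability and splicing to be assessed, in keeping with the associated study of Hsh155/SF3b1 interactions with the U2 snRNA/branch site duplex.
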