Addgene plasmid #111953: Hsh155 K740R
Purpose: This is a shuffle plasmid containing the HSH155 gene and the surrounding genomic regions. It bears a TRP marker for shuffle into a HSH155 deletion strain. It has the K740R mutation
Depositing lab: Aaron Hoskins. Depositing organization: University of Wisconsin, Madison. Publication: Functional Analysis of Hsh155/SF3b1 Interactions with the U2 snRNA/Branch Site Duplex. Carrocci TJ, Paulson JC, Hoskins AA. RNA. 2018 May 11. pii: rna.065664.118. doi: 10.1261/rna.065664.118. PubMed 29752352.
Backbone
  Vector backbone: pRS414
  Backbone manufacturer: ATCC
  Backbone size w/o insert (bp): 4788
  Total vector size (bp): 8124
  Vector type: Bacterial Expression, Yeast Expression
  Selectable markers: TRP1
Growth in bacteria
  Bacterial resistance: Ampicillin, 100 μg/mL
  Growth temperature: 37°C
  Growth strain: DH5alpha
  Copy number: Unknown
Gene/Insert
  Gene/Insert name: Hsh155 K740R
  Species: S. cerevisiae (budding yeast)
  Insert size (bp): 3339
  Mutation: K740R
Terms and licenses: Academic/Nonprofit Terms; Industry Terms: Not Available to Industry
How to cite: Hsh155 K740R was a gift from Aaron Hoskins (Addgene plasmid # 111953 ; http://n2t.net/addgene:111953 ; RRID:Addgene_111953)
